Addgene plasmid #164766: LjUBQ:MtPIP7:T35s
Purpose: Overexpression of Peptide coding gene (Binary vector)
Depositing lab: Wolf Scheible. Depositing organization: Noble Research Institute, LLC.
Backbone
  Vector backbone: EC50505
  Backbone size w/o insert (bp): 10475
  Vector type: Plant Expression
  Selectable markers: Neomycin (select with G418) ; N/A
Growth in bacteria
  Bacterial resistance: Kanamycin, 50 μg/mL
  Growth temperature: 37°C
  Growth strain: DH5alpha
  Copy number: High Copy
Gene/Insert
  Gene/Insert name: MT4Noble_020581.1 (alt name: PIP7)
  Species: Medicago truncatula
  Insert size (bp): 219
  Promoter: Lotus japonicus Ubiquitin
  Tag / fusion protein: Terminator 35S (C terminal on insert)
  Cloning method: Unknown
Terms and licenses: Academic/Nonprofit Terms; Industry Terms: Not Available to Industry
Depositor comments: Cloned by Sonali/Shulan
How to cite: LjUBQ:MtPIP7:T35s was a gift from Wolf Scheible (Addgene plasmid # 164766 ; http://n2t.net/addgene:164766 ; RRID:Addgene_164766)
