[The description below was written by a language model from this plasmid's Addgene catalogue record and pLannotate feature annotations shown in this document.]
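Description:
LjUBQ:MtPIP7:T35s is a plant-expression binary vector built on the EC50505 backbone and intended for Agrobacterium-mediated T-DNA delivery, with the stated purpose of overexpressing a peptide-coding gene. The insert is a 219 bp Medicago truncatula gene, MT4Noble_020581.1 (PIP7), placed under the Lotus japonicus ubiquitin promoter and followed by the 35S terminator. The "tag" field in the record simply lists this terminator, so no fusion tag is indicated. The automated annotation does not label the ubiquitin promoter or the PIP7 coding region, but a CaMV polyadenylation signal lies in the position expected for the end of this cassette.

The backbone outside the T-DNA borders carries a high-copy ColE1/pUC-type origin for propagation in E. coli. It also has the pVS1 replication module (oriV, RepA and the StaA stability protein) for maintenance in Agrobacterium, plus a small incP oriV fragment. An aphA-3 kanamycin resistance gene driven by the bla promoter provides bacterial selection.

Between the nopaline-type right and left border repeats, the T-DNA holds two further units besides the overexpression cassette. One is a DsRed coding sequence ending in a NOS terminator, whose promoter is not annotated; it would serve as a red fluorescent visual marker for identifying transformed tissue. The other is an nptII cassette (NOS promoter, NeoR/KanR, NOS terminator) next to the left border, giving neomycin/G418-class selection in plants.

The sequenced record is 10,304 nt, slightly shorter than the listed 10,475 bp backbone size, and the record does not explain the discrepancy. It also does not state the cloning method.
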