Features (pLannotate 1.2.2; 15 found; start..end, strand, type, name):
    554..806     +  terminator     NOS terminator: nopaline synthase terminator and poly(A) signal
   2209..2383    +  polyA_signal   CaMV poly(A) signal: cauliflower mosaic virus polyadenylation signal
   2483..2662    +  promoter       NOS promoter: nopaline synthase promoter
   2684..3478    +  CDS            NeoR/KanR: aminoglycoside phosphotransferase from Tn5; aph(3')-II (or nptII); confers resistance to neomycin, kanamycin, and G418 (Geneticin®)
   3491..3743    +  terminator     NOS terminator: nopaline synthase terminator and poly(A) signal
   3838..3862    -  misc_feature   LB T-DNA repeat: left border repeat from nopaline C58 T-DNA
   4126..4755    +  CDS            pVS1 StaA: stability protein from the Pseudomonas plasmid pVS1 (Heeb et al., 2000)
   5184..6257    +  CDS            pVS1 RepA: replication protein from the Pseudomonas plasmid pVS1 (Heeb et al., 2000)
   6323..6517    +  rep_origin     pVS1 oriV: origin of replication for the Pseudomonas plasmid pVS1 (Heeb et al., 2000)
   6723..6783    +  rep_origin     oriV (fragment): incP origin of replication
   6800..6904    +  promoter       AmpR promoter: bla
   6905..7699    +  CDS            KanR: aminoglycoside phosphotransferase; aphA-3; confers resistance to kanamycin
   7870..8458    +  rep_origin     ori: high-copy-number ColE1/pMB1/pBR322/pUC origin of replication
   8581..8605    -  misc_feature   RB T-DNA repeat: right border repeat from nopaline C58 T-DNA
  10168..538     +  CDS            DsRed (across the origin): DsRed is a basic (constitutively fluorescent) red fluorescent protein published in 1999, derived from Discosoma sp..
>Addgene plasmid #164766 | LjUBQ:MtPIP7:T35s | addgene full sequence | sequence record 325452 | Addgene NGS Result
TAAGGTAACCAAGGGGGGACCTTTGCCATTTGCTTGGGATATTTTGTCACCACAATTTCAGTATGGAAGC
AAGGTATATGTCAAGCACCCTGCCGACATACCAGACTATAAAAAGCTGTCATTTCCTGAAGGATTTAAAT
GGGAAAGGGTCATGAACTTTGAAGATGGTGGCGTCGTTACTGTAACCCAGGATTCCAGTTTGCAGGATGG
CTGTTTCATCTACAAGGTCAAGTTCATTGGCGTGAACTTTCCTTCCGATGGACCTGTTATGCAAAAGAAA
ACAATGGGCTGGGAAGCCAGCACTGAGCGTTTGTATCCTCGTGATGGCGTGTTGAAAGGAGAGATTCATA
AGGCTCTGAAGCTGAAAGACGGTGGTCATTACCTAGTTGAATTCAAAAGTATTTACATGGCAAAGAAGCC
TGTGCAGCTACCAGGGTACTACTATGTTGACTCCAAACTGGATATAACAAGCCACAACGAAGATTATACA
ATCGTTGAGCAGTATGAAAGAACCGAGGGACGCCACCATCTGTTCCTTTAAGCTTGTCAAGCAGATCGTT
CAAACATTTGGCAATAAAGTTTCTTAAGATTGAATCCTGTTGCCGGTCTTGCGATGATTATCATATAATT
TCTGTTGAATTACGTTAAGCATGTAATAATTAACATGTAATGCATGACGTTATTTATGAGATGGGTTTTT
ATGATTAGAGTCCCGCAATTATACATTTAATACGCGATAGAAAACAAAATATAGCGCGCAAACTAGGATA
AATTATCGCGCGCGGTGTCATCTATGTTACTAGATCGACGCTGAGCTCGAATTCTAGTGGAGGGAGAGAG
GATTTTGAGGAAATAATTAATTGAATTACTTGTATTATTGATAAAGTAATTTAGATAAGTTGTTAGTACA
ACTTATTGCAACTATGGATAGACAAAAATCACTTATTTTAAGGGGAGAAGTATATAACAACTTATTATAA
AATTTCTGAGCAGCCGGCCTCCTCCAATCAATCATAGAGAGTGGAGCCCATTCTGGAAAACCAAGGAACC
CCCAACTTGCACTGGTGCGGTGGCCCAATTCAAAAAAAACGGGGCCCAGCAAAGTAACGCCGTTGTAACG
ATTTATCAATCCAAACTCAAAAGGCGGCGAGATGCGTTTAACTCCGTGAAATTAACAAACCGCCAACAAC
TTGCAATTTGCAACTACCGTTTCCAAGAAGAACTCAACCACACAACGTATCCTATCCCAAACCACACGCA
ACTAGTGACGCGTCATAAGGACACGTGTCACAATTTGACTGGTTAATAATTTCACCGCTTTTGCTATAAA
TTACCTCCAATCCCCTTAGCTTCTTCACAATTCAGTTCCCAACCCTAACAATTCTTGTTCATATCGCTTC
TCTCTACTTTCAAGGTATGATCCAATTTCTCTCTTCTTTCTCTGTAATCCTTTCGTTGAGTTTTGTTTCC
GATCAATCATAGGTAGTTTTCTTGTTTCGAAGCATGAGATCTAGGAATTTTTTGTGATTTTCCAAAATTG
AGATCGGTTTGAAATTGAATTTTACAGCTTGAATCTCAGATCTTGTTTTATCAATGTTTTCGATGGCTTG
CGATGTAGATCTATGATAATTGTGGTTCAGTTTTGTTAGGAATCGATTTCGGTTTAGCAATTGCAGATTA
ATTAGGGTTTCCAATTGAATTCTTCAGATCCGTTATGGAATTATGTCAAATAATTTATTCAAATTGGAAA
TTATTGTTAGATCCACTCTTAATCTGTTTGATCCAAGCTTCAATTAGGGTTTTCACTTGTTTCAATTTCT
TGTTATGGATTCTGATTTATCTGTTGATGTTAGATCCACTCTTAATCTGTTTGATCCAAGCGTTAATTAG
GGTTTTCACTTGTTTCAATTTCGTGTGTTGGATTCTGATTTATCTGTTGTTGATGTGATTACAGAATGAA
GAAAAGTATATTGATTGTGTTTTTTATCATTATGGTTGTGATGTCATCATCACAGTTATGTTTTGTTCAA
AGCAGAGTTCTTCAATCCAAGGAGTTTAGAAAAGATGGAGTGACATCTTTTGTTTCTTCTAACAATTCAA
GCAATCGTGGTTCAAAGGAAAGCTTTTCATTCATACTAGCTTCTGGACCAAGCAAAAAAGGCCCTGGACA
TTGAGCTTCTCTAGCTAGAGTCGATCGACAAGCTCGAGTTTCTCCATAATAATGTGTGAGTAGTTCCCAG
ATAAGGGAATTAGGGTTCCTATAGGGTTTCGCTCATGTGTTGAGCATATAAGAAACCCTTAGTATGTATT
TGTATTTGTAAAATACTTCTATCAATAAAATTTCTAATTCCTAAAACCAAAATCCAGTACTAAAATCCAG
ATCGCTAAGCTTGAATTCTTGCGGAGAGCGGAGAATTAAGGGAGTCACGTTATGACCCCCGCCGATGACG
CGGGACAAGCCGTTTTACGTTTGGAACTGACAGAACCGCAACGTTGAAGGAGCCACTCAGCCGCGGGTTT
CTGGAGTTTAATGAGCTAAGCACATACGTCAGAAACCATTATTGCGCGTTCAAAAGTCGCCTAAGGTCAC
TATCAGCTAGCAAATATTTCTTGTCAAAAATGCTCCACTGACGTTCCATAAATTCCCCTCGGTATCCAAT
TAGAGTCTCATATTCACTCTCAAATGATTGAACAAGATGGATTGCACGCAGGTTCTCCGGCCGCTTGGGT
GGAGAGGCTATTCGGCTATGACTGGGCACAACAGACAATCGGCTGCTCTGATGCCGCCGTGTTCCGGCTG
TCAGCGCAGGGGCGCCCGGTTCTTTTTGTCAAGACCGACCTGTCCGGTGCCCTGAATGAACTCCAAGACG
AGGCAGCGCGGCTATCGTGGCTGGCCACGACGGGCGTTCCTTGCGCAGCTGTGCTCGACGTTGTCACTGA
AGCGGGAAGGGACTGGCTGCTATTGGGCGAAGTGCCGGGGCAGGATCTCCTGTCATCTCACCTTGCTCCT
GCCGAGAAAGTATCCATCATGGCTGATGCAATGCGGCGGCTGCATACGCTTGATCCGGCTACCTGCCCAT
TCGACCACCAAGCGAAACATCGCATCGAGCGAGGACGTACTCGGATGGAAGCCGGTCTTGTCGATCAGGA
TGATCTGGACGAAGAGCATCAGGGGCTCGCGCCAGCCGAACTGTTCGCCAGGCTCAAGGCGCGGATGCCC
GACGGCGAGGATCTCGTCGTGACCCAGGGCGATGCCTGCTTGCCGAATATCATGGTGGAAAATGGCCGCT
TTTCTGGATTCATCGACTGTGGCCGGCTGGGTGTGGCGGACCGCTATCAGGACATAGCGTTGGCTACCCG
TGATATTGCTGAAGAGCTTGGCGGCGAATGGGCTGACCGCTTCCTCGTGCTTTACGGTATCGCCGCTCCC
GATTCGCAGCGCATCGCCTTCTATCGCCTTCTTGACGAGTTCTTCTGAGCTTGTCAAGCAGATCGTTCAA
ACATTTGGCAATAAAGTTTCTTAAGATTGAATCCTGTTGCCGGTCTTGCGATGATTATCATATAATTTCT
GTTGAATTACGTTAAGCATGTAATAATTAACATGTAATGCATGACGTTATTTATGAGATGGGTTTTTATG
ATTAGAGTCCCGCAATTATACATTTAATACGCGATAGAAAACAAAATATAGCGCGCAAACTAGGATAAAT
TATCGCGCGCGGTGTCATCTATGTTACTAGATCGACGCTGGATCCGAATTCGGCAGGGCCCACTGCATCC
ACCCCAGTACATTAAAAACGTCCGCAATGTGTTATTAAGTTGTCTAAGCGTCAATTTGTTTACACCACAA
TATATCCTGCCACCAGCCAGCCAACAGCTCCCCGACCGGCAGCTCGGCACAAAATCACCACTCGATACAG
GCAGCCCATCAGCCGTGCGGCTGCATGAAATCCTGGCCGGTTTGTCTGATGCCAAGCTGGCGGCCTGGCC
GGCCAGCTTGGCCGCTGAAGAAACCGAGCGCCGCCGTCTAAAAAGGTGATGTGTATTTGAGTAAAACAGC
TTGCGTCATGCGGTCGCTGCGTATATGATGCGATGAGTAAATAAACAAATACGCAAGGGGAACGCATGAA
GGTTATCGCTGTACTTAACCAGAAAGGCGGGTCAGGCAAGACGACCATCGCAACCCATCTAGCCCGCGCC
CTGCAACTCGCCGGGGCCGATGTTCTGTTAGTCGATTCCGATCCCCAGGGCAGTGCCCGCGATTGGGCGG
CCGTGCGGGAAGATCAACCGCTAACCGTTGTCGGCATCGACCGCCCGACGATTGACCGCGACGTGAAGGC
CATCGGCCGGCGCGACTTCGTAGTGATCGACGGAGCGCCCCAGGCGGCGGACTTGGCTGTGTCCGCGATC
AAGGCAGCCGACTTCGTGCTGATTCCGGTGCAGCCAAGCCCTTACGACATATGGGCCACCGCCGACCTGG
TGGAGCTGGTTAAGCAGCGCATTGAGGTCACGGATGGAAGGCTACAAGCGGCCTTTGTCGTGTCGCGGGC
GATCAAAGGCACGCGCATCGGCGGTGAGGTTGCCGAGGCGCTGGCCGGGTACGAGCTGCCCATTCTTGAG
TCCCGTATCACGCAGCGCGTGAGCTACCCAGGCACTGCCGCCGCCGGCACAACCGTTCTTGAATCAGAAC
CCGAGGGCGACGCTGCCCGCGAGGTCCAGGCGCTGGCCGCTGAAATTAAATCAAAACTCATTTGAGTTAA
TGAGGTAAAGAGAAAATGAGCAAAAGCACAAACACGCTAAGTGCCGGCCGTCCGAGCGCACGCAGCAGCA
AGGCTGCAACGTTGGCCAGCCTGGCAGACACGCCAGCCATGAAGCGGGTCAACTTTCAGTTGCCGGCGGA
GGATCACACCAAGCTGAAGATGTACGCGGTACGCCAAGGCAAGACCATTACCGAGCTGCTATCTGAATAC
ATCGCGCAGCTACCAGAGTAAATGAGCAAATGAATAAATGAGTAGATGAATTTTAGCGGCTAAAGGAGGC
GGCATGGAAAATCAAGAACAACCAGGCACCGACGCCGTGGAATGCCCCATGTGTGGAGGAACGGGCGGTT
GGCCAGGCGTAAGCGGCTGGGTTGTCTGCCGGCCCTGCAATGGCACTGGAACCCCCAAGCCCGAGGAATC
GGCGTGAGCGGTCGCAAACCATCCGGCCCGGTACAAATCGGCGCGGCGCTGGGTGATGACCTGGTGGAGA
AGTTGAAGGCCGCGCAGGCCGCCCAGCGGCAACGCATCGAGGCAGAAGCACGCCCCGGTGAATCGTGGCA
AGCGGCCGCTGATCGAATCCGCAAAGAATCCCGGCAACCGCCGGCAGCCGGTGCGTCGTCGATTAGGAAG
CCGCCCAAGGGCGACGAGCAACCAGATTTTTTCGTTCCGATGCTCTATGACGTGGGCACCCGCGATAGTC
GCAGCATCATGGACGTGGCCGTTTTCCGTCTGTCGAAGCGTGACCGACGAGCTGGCGAGGTGATCCGCTA
CGAGCTTCCAGACGGGCACGTAGAGGTTTCCGCAGGGCCGGCCGGCATGGCCAGTGTGTGGGATTACGAC
CTGGTACTGATGGCGGTTTCCCATCTAACCGAATCCATGAACCGATACCGGGAAGGGAAGGGAGACAAGC
CCGGCCGCGTGTTCCGTCCACACGTTGCGGACGTACTCAAGTTCTGCCGGCGAGCCGATGGCGGAAAGCA
GAAAGACGACCTGGTAGAAACCTGCATTCGGTTAAACACCACGCACGTTGCCATGCAGCGTACGAAGAAG
GCCAAGAACGGCCGCCTGGTGACGGTATCCGAGGGTGAAGCCTTGATTAGCCGCTACAAGATCGTAAAGA
GCGAAACCGGGCGGCCGGAGTACATCGAGATCGAGCTAGCTGATTGGATGTACCGCGAGATCACAGAAGG
CAAGAACCCGGACGTGCTGACGGTTCACCCCGATTACTTTTTGATCGATCCCGGCATCGGCCGTTTTCTC
TACCGCCTGGCACGCCGCGCCGCAGGCAAGGCAGAAGCCAGATGGTTGTTCAAGACGATCTACGAACGCA
GTGGCAGCGCCGGAGAGTTCAAGAAGTTCTGTTTCACCGTGCGCAAGCTGATCGGGTCAAATGACCTGCC
GGAGTACGATTTGAAGGAGGAGGCGGGGCAGGCTGGCCCGATCCTAGTCATGCGCTACCGCAACCTGATC
GAGGGCGAAGCATCCGCCGGTTCCTAATGTACGGAGCAGATGCTAGGGCAAATTGCCCTAGCAGGGGAAA
AAGGTCGAAAAAGCTTCTTTCCTGTGGATAGCACGTACATTGGGAACCCAAAGCCGTACATTGGGAACCG
GAACCCGTACATTGGGAACCCAAAGCCGTACATTGGGAACCGGTCACACATGTAAGTGACTGATATAAAA
GAGAAAAAAGGCGATTTTTCCGCCTAAAACTCTTTAAAACTTATTAAAACTCTTAAAACCCGCCTGGCCT
GTGCATAACTGTCTGGCCAGCGCACAGCCGAAGAGCTGCAAAAAGCGCCTACCCTTCGGTCGCTGCGCTC
CCTACGCCCCGCCGCTTCGCGTCGGCCTATCGCGGCCGCTGGCCGCTCAAAAATGGCTGGCCTACGGCCA
GGCAATCTACCAGGGCGCGGACAAGCCGCGCCGTCGCCACTCGACCGCCGGCGCCCACATCAAGGCACCG
AGCTCCCATCCCCCCAGGGGCTGCGCCCCTCGGCCGCGAACGGCCTCACCCCAAAAATGGCAGCGCTGGC
CAATTCGTGCGCGGAACCCCTATTTGTTTATTTTTCTAAATACATTCAAATATGTATCCGCTCATGAGAC
AATAACCTTGATAAATGCTTCAATAATATTGAAAAAGGAAGAGTATGGCTAAAATGAGAATATCACCGGA
ATTGAAAAAACTGATCGAAAAATACCGCTGCGCAAAAGATACGGAAGGAATGTCTCCTGCTAAGGTATAT
AAGCTGGTGGGAGAAAATGAAAACCTATATTTAAAAATGACGGACAGCCGGTATAAAGGGACCACCTATG
ATGTGGAACGGGAAAAGGACATGATGCTATGGCTGGAAGGAAAGCTGCCTGTTCCAAAGGTCCTGCACTT
TGAACGGCATGATGGCTGGAGCAATCTGCTCATGAGTGAGGCCGATGGCGTCCTTTGCTCGGAAGAGTAT
GAAGATGAACAAAGCCCTGAAAAGATTATCGAGCTGTATGCGGAGTGCATCAGGCTCTTTCACTCCATCG
ACATATCGGATTGTCCCTATACGAATAGCTTAGACAGCCGCTTAGCCGAATTGGATTACTTACTGAATAA
CGATCTGGCCGATGTGGATTGCGAAAACTGGGAAGAGGACACTCCATTTAAAGATCCGCGCGAGCTGTAT
GATTTTTTAAAGACGGAAAAGCCCGAAGAGGAACTTGTCTTTTCCCACGGCGACCTGGGAGACAGCAACA
TCTTTGTGAAAGATGGCAAAGTAAGTGGCTTTATTGATCTTGGGAGAAGCGGCAGGGCGGACAAGTGGTA
TGACATTGCCTTCTGCGTCCGGTCGATCAGGGAGGATATCGGGGAAGAACAGTATGTCGAGCTATTTTTT
GACTTACTGGGGATCAAGCCTGATTGGGAGAAAATAAAATATTATATTTTACTGGATGAATTGTTTTAGC
TGTCAGACCAAGTTTACTCATATATACTTTAGATTGATTTAAAACTTCATTTTTAATTTAAAAGGATCTA
GGTGAAGATCCTTTTTGATAATCTCATGACCAAAATCCCTTAACGTGAGTTTTCGTTCCACTGAGCGTCA
GACCCCGTAGAAAAGATCAAAGGATCTTCTTGAGATCCTTTTTTTCTGCGCGTAATCTGCTGCTTGCAAA
CAAAAAAACCACCGCTACCAGCGGTGGTTTGTTTGCCGGATCAAGAGCTACCAACTCTTTTTCCGAAGGT
AACTGGCTTCAGCAGAGCGCAGATACCAAATACTGTCCTTCTAGTGTAGCCGTAGTTAGGCCACCACTTC
AAGAACTCTGTAGCACCGCCTACATACCTCGCTCTGCTAATCCTGTTACCAGTGGCTGCTGCCAGTGGCG
ATAAGTCGTGTCTTACCGGGTTGGACTCAAGACGATAGTTACCGGATAAGGCGCAGCGGTCGGGCTGAAC
GGGGGGTTCGTGCACACAGCCCAGCTTGGAGCGAACGACCTACACCGAACTGAGATACCTACAGCGTGAG
CTATGAGAAAGCGCCACGCTTCCCGAAGGGAGAAAGGCGGACAGGTATCCGGTAAGCGGCAGGGTCGGAA
CAGGAGAGCGCACGAGGGAGCTTCCAGGGGGAAACGCCTGGTATCTTTATAGTCCTGTCGGGTTTCGCCA
CCTCTGACTTGAGCGTCGATTTTTGTGATGCTCGTCAGGGGGGCGGAGCCTATGGAAAAACGCCAGCAAC
GCGGCCTTTTTACGGTTCCTGTGGTTGGCACATACAAATGGACGAACGGATAAACCTTTTCACGCCCTTT
TAAATATCCGATTATTCTAATAAACGCTCTTTTCTCTTAGGTTTACCCGCCAATATATCCTGTCAAACAC
TGATAGTTTAAACTCCCTCGGTCACATGTGCATCCTCGTAAGGAGGACGTCGTTGTGGTTGGTGCTTTCC
TTACATTCTGAGCCTCTTTCCTTCTAATCCACTCATCTGCATCTTCTTGTGTCCTTACTAATACCTCATT
GGTTCCAAATTCCCTCCCTTTAAGCACCAGCTCGTTTCTGTTCTTCCACAGCCTCCCAAGTATCCAAGGG
ACTAAAGCCTCCACATTCTTCAGATCAGGATATTCTTGTTTAAGATGTTGAACTCTATGGAGGTTTGTAT
GAACTGATGATCTAGGACCGGATAAGTTCCCTTCTTCATAGCGAACTTATTCAAAGAATGTTTTGTGTAT
CATTCTTGTTACATTGTTATTAATGAAAAAATATTATTGGTCATTGGACTGAACACGAGTGTTAAATATG
GACCAGGCCCCAAATAAGATCCATTGATATATGAATTAAATAACAAGAATAAATCGAGTCACCAAACCAC
TTGCCTTTTTTAACGAGACTTGTTCACCAACTTGATACAAAAGTCATTATCCTATGCAAATCAATAATCA
TACAAAAATATCCAATAACACTAAAAAAATTAAAAGAAATGGATAATTTCACAATATGTTATACGATAAA
GAAGTTACTTTTCCAAGAAATTCACTGATTTTATAAGCCCACTTGCATTAGATAAATGGCAAAAAAAAAC
AAAAAGGAAAAGAAATAAAGCACGAAGAATTCTAGAAAATACGAAATACGCTTCAATGCAGTGGGACCCA
CGGTTCAATTATTGCCAATTTTCAGCTCCACCGTATATTTAAAAAATAAAACGATAATGCTAAAAAAATA
TAAATCGTAACGATCGTTAAATCTCAACGGCTGGATCTTATGACGACCGTTAAGGAAATTGTGGTTGTCG
GACGAAGTCCAGTAATAAACGGCGTCAAAGTGGTTGCAGCCGGCACACACGAGTCGTGTTTATCAACTCA
AAGCACAAATACTTTTCCTCAACCTAAAAATAAGGCAATTAGCCAAAAACAACTTTGCGTGTAAACAACG
CTCAATACACGTGTCATTTTATTATTAGCTATTGCTTCACCGCCTTAGCTTTCTCGTGACCTAGTCGTCC
TCGTCTTTTCTTCTTCTTCTTCTATAAAACAATACCCAAAGAGCTCTTCTTCTTCACAATTCAGATTTCA
ATTTCTCAAAATCTTAAAAACTTTCTCTCAATTCTCTCTACCGTGATCAAGGTAAATTTCTGTGTTCCTT
ATTCTCTCAAAATCTTCGATTTTGTTTTCGTTCGATCCCAATTTCGTATATGTTCTTTGGTTTAGATTCT
GTTAATCTTAGATCGTAGACGATTTTCTGGGTTTGATCGTTAGATATCATCTTAATTCTCGATTAGGGTT
TCATAGATATCATCCGATTTGTTCAAATAATTTGAGTTTTGTCGAATAATTACTCTTCGATTTGTGATTT
CTATCTAGATCTGGTGTTAGTTTCTAGTTTGTGCGATCGAATTTGTCGATTAATCTGAGTTTTTCTGATT
AACAGATGCAGATCTTAATGGGGTCATCCAAGAATGTTATCAAGGAGTTCATGAGGTTTAAGGTTCGCAT
GGAAGGAACGGTCAATGGGCACGAGTTTGAAATAGAAGGCGAAGGAGAGGGGAGGCCATACGAAGGCCAC
AATACCGTAAAGCT
