>Addgene plasmid #164766 | LjUBQ:MtPIP7:T35s | depositor partial sequence | sequence record 319991 | partial
ATGAAGAAAAGTATATTGATTGTGTTTTTTATCATTATGGTTGTGATGTCATCATCACAGTTATGTTTTG
TTCAAAGCAGAGTTCTTCAATCCAAGGAGTTTAGAAAAGATGGAGTGACATCTTTTGTTTCTTCTAACAA
TTCAAGCAATCGTGGTTCAAAGGAAAGCTTTTCATTCATACTAGCTTCTGGACCAAGCAAAAAAGGCCCT
GGACATTGA
